>Addgene plasmid #139314 | pmCherry-C1ab-Prkd1 | addgene full sequence | sequence record 287400 | Addgene NGS Result
TAGTTATTAATAGTAATCAATTACGGGGTCATTAGTTCATAGCCCATATATGGAGTTCCGCGTTACATAA
CTTACGGTAAATGGCCCGCCTGGCTGACCGCCCAACGACCCCCGCCCATTGACGTCAATAATGACGTATG
TTCCCATAGTAACGCCAATAGGGACTTTCCATTGACGTCAATGGGTGGAGTATTTACGGTAAACTGCCCA
CTTGGCAGTACATCAAGTGTATCATATGCCAAGTACGCCCCCTATTGACGTCAATGACGGTAAATGGCCC
GCCTGGCATTATGCCCAGTACATGACCTTATGGGACTTTCCTACTTGGCAGTACATCTACGTATTAGTCA
TCGCTATTACCATGGTGATGCGGTTTTGGCAGTACATCAATGGGCGTGGATAGCGGTTTGACTCACGGGG
ATTTCCAAGTCTCCACCCCATTGACGTCAATGGGAGTTTGTTTTGGCACCAAAATCAACGGGACTTTCCA
AAATGTCGTAACAACTCCGCCCCATTGACGCAAATGGGCGGTAGGCGTGTACGGTGGGAGGTCTATATAA
GCAGAGCTGGTTTAGTGAACCGTCAGATCCGCTAGCCACCATGGCTCTGCAGAAAAAGTTGGAAGAGCTT
GAGCTGGATGAGGCACCGGTCGCCACCATGGTGAGCAAGGGCGAGGAGGATAACATGGCCATCATCAAGG
AGTTCATGCGCTTCAAGGTGCACATGGAGGGCTCCGTGAACGGCCACGAGTTCGAGATCGAGGGCGAGGG
CGAGGGCCGCCCCTACGAGGGCACCCAGACCGCCAAGCTGAAGGTGACCAAGGGTGGCCCCCTGCCCTTC
GCCTGGGACATCCTGTCCCCTCAGTTCATGTACGGCTCCAAGGCCTACGTGAAGCACCCCGCCGACATCC
CCGACTACTTGAAGCTGTCCTTCCCCGAGGGCTTCAAGTGGGAGCGCGTGATGAACTTCGAGGACGGCGG
CGTGGTGACCGTGACCCAGGACTCCTCCCTGCAGGACGGCGAGTTCATCTACAAGGTGAAGCTGCGCGGC
ACCAACTTCCCCTCCGACGGCCCCGTAATGCAGAAGAAGACCATGGGCTGGGAGGCCTCCTCCGAGCGGA
TGTACCCCGAGGACGGCGCCCTGAAGGGCGAGATCAAGCAGAGGCTGAAGCTGAAGGACGGCGGCCACTA
CGACGCTGAGGTCAAGACCACCTACAAGGCCAAGAAGCCCGTGCAGCTGCCCGGCGCCTACAACGTCAAC
ATCAAGTTGGACATCACCTCCCACAACGAGGACTACACCATCGTGGAACAGTACGAACGCGCCGAGGGCC
GCCACTCCACCGGCGGCATGGACGAGCTGTACAAGTCCGGACTCAGATCTCGAGCTCAAGCTTCGAATTC
AACTAGTGAAGACTTCCAGATCCGGCCCCATGCTCTCTTCGTTCATTCATACAGAGCCCCAGCTTTCTGT
GATCACTGTGGAGAAATGCTGTGGGGGCTGGTGCGTCAAGGCCTTAAATGTGAAGGATGTGGTCTGAATT
ACCATAAGAGATGTGCATTTAAAATCCCCAACAATTGCAGTGGAGTTAGAAGGAGAAGACTCTCCAATGT
GTCCCTCGCTGGACTCGGTACTGTCCGCACAGCATCGGCTGAGTTCTCCACCAGTGTCCCTGATGAGCCT
TTACTGTCTCCTGTGAGCCCTGGCTTTGAGCAAAAGTCTCCATCTGAGTCATTTATCGGCCGTGAGAAGA
GGTCAAATTCGCAGTCATACATCGGACGGCCGATTCAGCTCGACAAGCTCCTGATGTCTAAGGTGAAGGT
GCCACACACCTTTGTCATCCACTCCTACACACGGCCCACGGTCTGCCAGTTCTGTAAGAAGCTCCTCAAG
GGCCTCTTCCGGCAGGGCTTGCAGTGCAAAGATTGCAGATTCGACTGTCACAAACGCTGCGCACCAAAAG
TACCAAACAACTGCTTGGGTGAAGTGACCATCAATGGAGAATTACTTAGCCCTGGTGCAGAATCTTAAGG
ATCCACCGGATCTAGATAACTGATCATAATCAGCCATACCACATTTGTAGAGGTTTTACTTGCTTTAAAA
AACCTCCCACACCTCCCCCTGAACCTGAAACATAAAATGAATGCAATTGTTGTTGTTAACTTGTTTATTG
CAGCTTATAATGGTTACAAATAAAGCAATAGCATCACAAATTTCACAAATAAAGCATTTTTTTCACTGCA
TTCTAGTTGTGGTTTGTCCAAACTCATCAATGTATCTTAACGCGTAAATTGTAAGCGTTAATATTTTGTT
AAAATTCGCGTTAAATTTTTGTTAAATCAGCTCATTTTTTAACCAATAGGCCGAAATCGGCAAAATCCCT
TATAAATCAAAAGAATAGACCGAGATAGGGT
[37 nt withheld, positions 2412-2448]
AAAGAACGTGGACTCCAACGTCAAAGG
[49 nt withheld, positions 2476-2524]
T
[91 nt withheld, positions 2526-2616]
G
[124 nt withheld, positions 2618-2741]
CAGGTGGCACTTTTCGGGGAAATGTGCGCGGAACCCCTATTTGTTTATTTTTCTAAATACATTCAAATAT
GTATCCGCTCATGAGACAATAACCCTGATAAATGCTTCAATAATATTGAAAAAGGAAGAGTCCTGAGGCG
GAAAGAACCAGCTGTGGAATGTGTGTCAGTTAGGGTGTGGAAAGTCCCCAGGCTCCCCAGCAGGCAGAAG
TATGCAAAGCATGCATCTCAATTAGTCAGCAACCAGGTGTGGAAAGTCCCCAGGCTCCCCAGCAGGCAGA
AGTATGCAAAGCATGCATCTCAATTAGTCAGCAACCATAGTCCCGCCCCTAACTCCGCCCATCCCGCCCC
TAACTCCGCCCAGTTCCGCCCATTCTCCGCCCCATGGCTGACTAATTTTTTTTATTTATGCAGAGGCCGA
GGCCGCCTCGGCCTCTGAGCTATTCCAGAAGTAGTGAGGAGGCTTTTTTGGAGGCCTAGGCTTTTGCAAA
GATCGATCAAGAGACAGGATGAGGATCGTTTCGCATGATTGAACAAGATGGATTGCACGCAGGTTCTCCG
GCCGCTTGGGTGGAGAGGCTATTCGGCTATGACTGGGCACAACAGACAATCGGCTGCTCTGATGCCGCCG
TGTTCCGGCTGTCAGCGCAGGGGCGCCCGGTTCTTTTTGTCAAGACCGACCTGTCCGGTGCCCTGAATGA
ACTGCAAGACGAGGCAGCGCGGCTATCGTGGCTGGCCACGACGGGCGTTCCTTGCGCAGCTGTGCTCGAC
GTTGTCACTGAAGCGGGAAGGGACTGGCTGCTATTGGGCGAAGTGCCGGGGCAGGATCTCCTGTCATCTC
ACCTTGCTCCTGCCGAGAAAGTATCCATCATGGCTGATGCAATGCGGCGGCTGCATACGCTTGATCCGGC
TACCTGCCCATTCGACCACCAAGCGAAACATCGCATCGAGCGAGCACGTACTCGGATGGAAGCCGGTCTT
GTCGATCAGGATGATCTGGACGAAGAGCATCAGGGGCTCGCGCCAGCCGAACTGTTCGCCAGGCTCAAGG
CGAGCATGCCCGACGGCGAGGATCTCGTCGTGACCCATGGCGATGCCTGCTTGCCGAATATCATGGTGGA
AAATGGCCGCTTTTCTGGATTCATCGACTGTGGCCGGCTGGGTGTGGCGGACCGCTATCAGGACATAGCG
TTGGCTACCCGTGATATTGCTGAAGAGCTTGGCGGCGAATGGGCTGACCGCTTCCTCGTGCTTTACGGTA
TCGCCGCTCCCGATTCGCAGCGCATCGCCTTCTATCGCCTTCTTGACGAGTTCTTCTGAGCGGGACTCTG
GGGTTCGAAATGACCGACCAAGCGACGCCCAACCTGCCATCACGAGATTTCGATTCCACCGCCGCCTTCT
ATGAAAGGTTGGGCTTCGGAATCGTTTTCCGGGACGCCGGCTGGATGATCCTCCAGCGCGGGGATCTCAT
GCTGGAGTTCTTCGCCCACCCTAGGGGGAGGCTAACTGAAACACGGAAGGAGACAATACCGGAAGGAACC
CGCGCTATGACGGCAATAAAAAGACAGAATAAAACGCACGGTGTTGGGTCGTTTGTTCATAAACGCGGGG
TTCGGTCCCAGGGCTGGCACTCTGTCGATACCCCACCGAGACCCCATTGGGGCCAATACGCCCGCGTTTC
TTCCTTTTCCCCACCCCACCCCCCAAGTTCGGGTGAAGGCCCAGGGCTCGCAGCCAACGTCGGGGCGGCA
GGCCCTGCCATAGCCTCAGGTTACTCATATATACTTTAGATTGATTTAAAACTTCATTTTTAATTTAAAA
GGATCTAGGTGAAGATCCTTTTTGATAATCTCATGACCAAAATCCCTTAACGTGAGTTTTCGTTCCACTG
AGCGTCAGACCCCGTAGAAAAGATCAAAGGATCTTCTTGAGATCCTTTTTTTCTGCGCGTAATCTGCTGC
TTGCAAACAAAAAAACCACCGCTACCAGCGGTGGTTTGTTTGCCGGATCAAGAGCTACCAACTCTTTTTC
CGAAGGTAACTGGCTTCAGCAGAGCGCAGATACCAAATACTGTTCTTCTAGTGTAGCCGTAGTTAGGCCA
CCACTTCAAGAACTCTGTAGCACCGCCTACATACCTCGCTCTGCTAATCCTGTTACCAGTGGCTGCTGCC
AGTGGCGATAAGTCGTGTCTTACCGGGTTGGACTCAAGACGATAGTTACCGGATAAGGCGCAGCGGTCGG
GCTGAACGGGGGGTTCGTGCACACAGCCCAGCTTGGAGCGAACGACCTACACCGAACTGAGATACCTACA
GCGTGAGCTATGAGAAAGCGCCACGCTTCCCGAAGGGAGAAAGGCGGACAGGTATCCGGTAAGCGGCAGG
GTCGGAACAGGAGAGCGCACGAGGGAGCTTCCAGGGGGAAACGCCTGGTATCTTTATAGTCCTGTCGGGT
TTCGCCACCTCTGACTTGAGCGTCGATTTTTGTGATGCTCGTCAGGGGGGCGGAGCCTATGGAAAAACGC
CAGCAACGCGGCCTTTTTACGGTTCCTGGCCTTTTGCTGGCCTTTTGCTCACATGTTCTTTCCTGCGTTA
TCCCCTGATTCTGTGGATAACCGTATTACCGCCATGCAT
Features (pLannotate 1.2.2; 14 found; start..end, strand, type, name):
     61..364     +  enhancer       CMV enhancer: human cytomegalovirus immediate early enhancer
    365..568     +  promoter       CMV promoter: human cytomegalovirus (CMV) immediate early promoter
    658..1365    +  CDS            mCherry: mCherry is a basic (constitutively fluorescent) red fluorescent protein published in 2004, derived from Discosoma sp.. It is reported to be a very rapidly-maturing monomer with low acid sensitivity.
   1390..2025    +  CDS            Prkd1 (fragment): KPCD1_MOUSE - Also known as Pkcm, Pkd, Prkcm. Experimental evidence at protein level: Swiss-Prot protein existence level 1. Serine/threonine-protein kinase that converts transient diacylglycerol (DAG) signals into prolonged physiological effects downstream of PKC, and is involved in the regulation of MAPK8/JNK1 and Ras signaling, Golgi membrane integrity and trafficking, cell survival through NF-kappa-B activation, cell migration, cell differentiation by mediating HDAC7 nuclear export, cell proliferation via MAPK1/3 (ERK1/2) signaling, and plays a role in cardiac hypertrophy, VEGFA-induced ang
   2051..2135    +  CDS            large T antigen (fragment): large T antigen from SV40 (simian virus 40)
   2158..2279    +  polyA_signal   SV40 poly(A) signal: SV40 polyadenylation signal
   2313..2741    -  rep_origin     f1 ori (sequence partly withheld): f1 bacteriophage origin of replication; arrow indicates direction of (+) strand synthesis
   2768..2872    +  promoter       AmpR promoter: bla
   2874..3231    +  promoter       SV40 promoter: SV40 enhancer and early promoter
   3266..4060    +  CDS            NeoR/KanR: aminoglycoside phosphotransferase from Tn5; aph(3')-II (or nptII); confers resistance to neomycin, kanamycin, and G418 (Geneticin®)
   4081..4233    +  CDS            ble (fragment): BLE_KLEPN - Experimental evidence at protein level: Swiss-Prot protein existence level 1. Binding protein with a strong affinity to the bleomycin family of antibiotics. Binds to CL990; an antimitotic-antibiotic compound. From Klebsiella pneumoniae.
   4292..4339    +  polyA_signal   HSV TK poly(A) signal: herpes simplex virus thymidine kinase polyadenylation signal (Cole and Stacy, 1985)
   4430..4446    -  polyA_signal   bGH poly(A) signal (fragment): bovine growth hormone polyadenylation signal
   4668..5256    +  rep_origin     ori: high-copy-number ColE1/pMB1/pBR322/pUC origin of replication
