[The description below was written by a language model from this plasmid's Addgene catalogue record and pLannotate feature annotations shown in this document.]
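Description:
pmCherry-C1ab-Prkd1 is a 5,370 nt mammalian expression plasmid built on the pmCherry-C1 backbone and designed as a genetically encoded fluorescent biosensor for the lipid diacylglycerol (DAG). It is maintained in E. coli at high copy through a ColE1/pUC-type origin and selected with kanamycin. The single NeoR/KanR gene (Tn5 aminoglycoside phosphotransferase) is preceded by both a bacterial bla promoter and the SV40 enhancer/early promoter and followed by the HSV TK polyadenylation signal, so it confers kanamycin resistance in bacteria and can also support G418 selection in mammalian cells. An f1 origin is also present. The short fragments annotated as ble, bGH poly(A) and SV40 large T antigen appear to be backbone remnants rather than functional parts.

The payload is one open reading frame driven by the human CMV immediate early enhancer and promoter and terminated by the SV40 poly(A) signal. It encodes mCherry, a monomeric red fluorescent protein, fused at its C-terminus to residues 138–343 of mouse Prkd1 (protein kinase D1), inserted by Gibson cloning. The record lists two substitutions in this fragment, T208A and N313D, without stating their origin or effect. As the plasmid name "C1ab" suggests, this region of the kinase corresponds to its tandem DAG-binding C1 domains and lacks the catalytic domain. When expressed by transfection, the red fusion is expected to accumulate on membranes containing DAG. This allows live-cell imaging of the subcellular distribution and dynamics of the lipid, in keeping with the depositor's stated purpose and the associated study of lipid localization.
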