Addgene plasmid #139314: pmCherry-C1ab-Prkd1
Purpose: Diacylglycerol biosensor
Depositing lab: Gerry Hammond. Depositing organization: University of Pittsburgh (University, School of Medicine, and Cancer Institute). Publication: Probing the subcellular distribution of phosphatidylinositol reveals a surprising lack at the plasma membrane. Zewe JP, Miller AM, Sangappa S, Wills RC, Goulden BD, Hammond GRV. J Cell Biol. 2020 Mar 2;219(3). pii: 133808. doi: 10.1083/jcb.201906127. PubMed 32211893.
Backbone
  Vector backbone: pmCherry-C1
  Vector type: Mammalian Expression
Growth in bacteria
  Bacterial resistance: Kanamycin, 50 μg/mL
  Growth temperature: 37°C
  Growth strain: DH5alpha
  Copy number: High Copy
Gene/Insert
  Gene/Insert name: mCherry:Mus musculus Prkd1(138-343)
  Species: M. musculus (mouse)
  Mutation: T208A, N313D
  Entrez Gene: Prkd1 (a.k.a. PKD, PKD1, Pkcm, Prkcm, nPKC-D1, nPKC-mu)
  Cloning method: Gibson Cloning
Terms and licenses: Academic/Nonprofit Terms; Industry Terms: Not Available to Industry
How to cite: pmCherry-C1ab-Prkd1 was a gift from Gerry Hammond (Addgene plasmid # 139314 ; http://n2t.net/addgene:139314 ; RRID:Addgene_139314)
